>Addgene plasmid #233815 | pWN050 | addgene full sequence | sequence record 469342 | Addgene NGS Result
TTGAGATCCTTTTTTTCTGCGCGTAATCTGCTGCTTGCAAACAAAAAAACCACCGCTACCAGCGGTGGTT
TGTTTGCCGGATCAAGAGCTACCAACTCTTTTTCCGAAGGTAACTGGCTTCAGCAGAGCGCAGATACCAA
ATACTGTTCTTCTAGTGTAGCCGTAGTTAGGCCACCACTTCAAGAACTCTGTAGCACCGCCTACATACCT
CGCTCTGCTAATCCTGTTACCAGTGGCTGCTGCCAGTGGCGATAAGTCGTGTCTTACCGGGTTGGACTCA
AGACGATAGTTACCGGATAAGGCGCAGCGGTCGGGCTGAACGGGGGGTTCGTGCACACAGCCCAGCTTGG
AGCGAACGACCTACACCGAACTGAGATACCTACAGCGTGAGCTATGAGAAAGCGCCACGCTTCCCGAAGG
GAGAAAGGCGGACAGGTATCCGGTAAGCGGCAGGGTCGGAACAGGAGAGCGCACGAGGGAGCTTCCAGGG
GGAAACGCCTGGTATCTTTATAGTCCTGTCGGGTTTCGCCACCTCTGACTTGAGCGTCGATTTTTGTGAT
GCTCGTCAGGGGGGCGGAGCCTATGGAAAAACGCCAGCAACGCGGCCTTTTTACGGTTCCTGGCCTTTTG
CTGGCCTTTTGCTCACATGTTCTTTCCTGCGTTATCCCCTGATTCTGTGGATAACCGTAGTCGGTCTCAT
TCTTCTGGAGGAGGATCTACGCGTACATATTTCCCGGAAAAGGTAGTAAAGCATATATTGTCTTTTTTAC
CCGCTCAAAGGGATCGTAATACGGTTTCACTGGTATGCAAAGTTTGGTATGAGATTGAGCGTCTTTCTAG
GAGGGGAGTGTTTGTGGGCAATTGTTATGCGGTCCGTGCCGGCCGTGTGGCAGCAAGGTTTCCAAATGTA
AGGGCCCTGACGGTGAAAGGAAAACCGCATTTTGCTGACTTTAACCTGGTCCCACCGGATTGGGGGGGTT
ACGCGGGTCCTTGGATAGAAGCCGCTGCTCGTGGATGCCACGGGCTAGAAGAACTAAGGATGAAAAGGAT
GGTAGTATCCGATGAATCATTGGAGCTACTAGCTAGAAGCTTCCCGCGTTTCAGGGCGTTGGTCCTTATT
TCTTGTGAGGGCTTCTCAACAGATGGATTAGCTGCCGTGGCTAGCCATTGCAAACTTCTGAGAGAGCTTG
ACTTACAAGAGAACGAAGTAGAAGACCGTGGCCCTCGTTGGCTTTCTTGCTTTCCAGACAGCTGCACTAG
CCTGGTATCTTTGAACTTTGCGTGCATTAAGGGTGAAGTCAACGCCGGGAGCCTTGAACGTTTGGTATCA
AGATCTCCGAATCTGAGAAGCCTGCGTTTAAACCGTTCTGTCTCAGTAGATACGCTGGCTAAAATATTAC
TTAGAACACCAAACTTGGAGGATCTGGGAACCGGCAACTTGACAGACGACTTTCAGACAGAAAGCTACTT
CAAGCTAACTTCTGCGTTGGAAAAATGTAAGATGTTGAGGAGCCTGAGTGGTTTTTGGGACGCCAGTCCT
GTATGCCTGTCATTCATTTATCCTCTGTGTGCGCAGCTAACGGGACTAAACCTGTCATACGCTCCGACTC
TAGACGCCTCTGATCTGACTAAAATGATCTCTCGTTGTGTGAAGCTTCAACGTCTATGGGTACTTGATTG
TATCAGTGACAAAGGGTTACAAGTCGTAGCCTCCAGTTGTAAAGACTTACAGGAACTTAGGGTCTTTCCT
AGTGACTTTTATGTAGCCGGATACAGCGCAGTTACTGAGGAAGGTTTAGTGGCGGTGAGCCTAGGATGCC
CCAAATTGAATAGTCTACTGTACTTCTGCCATCAAATGACCAATGCAGCCTTAGTTACCGTCGCTAAGAA
TTGTCCTAACTTCACCCGTTTTCGTTTATGCATATTGGAGCCTGGCAAACCAGACGTTGTCACTTCACAG
CCCCTTGACGAAGGCTTTGGGGCCATAGTTCGTGAATGTAAGGGGTTGCAAAGGCTAAGTATTTCAGGGC
TTTTAACCGATAAAGTGTTCATGTATATCGGAAAATATGCTAAGCAGCTTGAAATGCTGAGCATCGCTTT
TGCAGGTGACAGCGATAAAGGCATGATGCACGTAATGAATGGGTGTAAGAACCTGAGGAAACTGGAGATC
CGTGACAGCCCGTTTGGGGATGCTGCGTTGTTAGGGAATTTTGCTAGGTACGAAACGATGAGGTCCCTGT
GGATGAGCAGTTGTAATGTCACCCTAAAGGGATGCCAAGTTCTAGCTAGCAAAATGCCGATGCTTAATGT
TGAAGTAATAAACGAAAGAGATGGTTCAAACGAAATGGAAGAAAATCACGGAGATCTTCCGAAGGTAGAG
AAATTATACGTGTACCGTACCACTGCGGGCGCGAGGGACGACGCGCCTAATTTTGTTAAAATACTAGGAT
CCTGAGACCAGACCAATAAAAAACGCCCGGCGGCAACCGAGCGTTCTGAACAAATCCAGATGGAGTTCTG
AGGTCATTACTGGATCTATCAACAGGAGTCCAAGCGAGCTCGATATCAAATTACGCCCCGCCCTGCCACT
CATCGCAGTACTGTTGTAATTCATTAAGCATTCTGCCGACATGGAAGCCATCACAAACGGCATGATGAAC
CTGAATCGCCAGCGGCATCAGCACCTTGTCGCCTTGCGTATAATATTTGCCCATGGTGAAAACGGGGGCG
AAGAAGTTGTCCATATTGGCCACGTTTAAATCAAAACTGGTGAAACTCACCCAGGGATTGGCTGAAACGA
AAAACATATTCTCAATAAACCCTTTAGGGAAATAGGCCAGGTTTTCACCGTAACACGCCACATCTTGCGA
ATATATGTGTAGAAACTGCCGGAAATCGTCGTGGTATTCACTCCAGAGCGATGAAAACGTTTCAGTTTGC
TCATGGAAAACGGTGTAACAAGGGTGAACACTATCCCATATCACCAGCTCACCGTCTTTCATTGCCATAC
GAAATTCCGGATGAGCATTCATCAGGCGGGCAAGAATGTGAATAAAGGCCGGATAAAACTTGTGCTTATT
TTTCTTTACGGTCTTTAAAAAGGCCGTAATATCCAGCTGAACGGTCTGGTTATAGGTACATTGAGCAACT
GACTGAAATGCCTCAAAATGTTCTTTACGATGCCATTGGGATATATCAACGGTGGTATATCCAGTGATTT
TTTTCTCCATTTTAGCTTCCTTAGCTCCTGAAAATCTCGATAACTCAAAAAATACGCCCGGTAGTGATCT
TATTTCATTATGGTGAAAGTTGGAACCTCTTACGTGCCCGATCAATCATGACCAAAATCCCTTAACGTGA
GTTTTCGTTCCACTGAGCGTCAGACCCCGTAGAAAAGATCAAAGGATCTTC
Features (pLannotate 1.2.2; 5 found; start..end, strand, type, name):
      1..589     +  rep_origin     ori: high-copy-number ColE1/pMB1/pBR322/pUC origin of replication
    728..2446    +  CDS            AFB2: AFB2_ARATH - Also known as LRF2. Experimental evidence at protein level: Swiss-Prot protein existence level 1. Component of SCF(ASK-cullin-F-box) E3 ubiquitin ligase complexes, which may mediate the ubiquitination and subsequent proteasomal degradation of target proteins. Confers sensitivity to the virulent bacterial pathogen P.syringae (By similarity). Auxin receptor that mediates Aux/IAA proteins proteasomal degradation and auxin- regulated transcription. Involved in embryogenesis regulation by auxin. From Arabidopsis thaliana (Mouse-ear cress).
   2466..2500    -  terminator     lambda t0 terminator: minimal transcription terminator from phage lambda (Scholtissek and Grosse, 1987)
   2574..3230    -  CDS            cat: CAT_ECOLX - Experimental evidence at protein level: Swiss-Prot protein existence level 1. This enzyme is an effector of chloramphenicol resistance in bacteria. From Escherichia coli. This protein is used as a marker in many commonly used cloning vectors, such as pACYC184.
   3231..3328    -  promoter       cat promoter: promoter of the E. coli cat gene encoding chloramphenicol acetyltransferase
