[The description below was written by a language model from this plasmid's Addgene catalogue record and pLannotate feature annotations shown in this document.]
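Description:
pWN050 is a MoClo Yeast Toolkit (YTK) part plasmid built in the pYTK001 entry-vector backbone. It holds a type 3B coding-sequence part named TIR1-U1 that belongs to a set of auxin-responsive components for tunable gene expression in budding yeast. It is catalogued as a yeast expression vector, but the 3,411-nt annotated sequence shows only bacterial maintenance elements: a high-copy ColE1/pUC-type origin of replication and a chloramphenicol acetyltransferase gene driven by its native cat promoter, followed by a lambda t0 terminator. No yeast origin, centromere, auxotrophic marker, promoter or terminator is annotated. This fits a storage plasmid that is propagated in E. coli under chloramphenicol selection and is not meant to be expressed directly in yeast.

The payload is a single open reading frame of about 1.7 kb. The annotation software matched it to Arabidopsis thaliana AFB2, an auxin-receptor F-box protein closely related to TIR1. These proteins are the substrate-recognition subunit of SCF E3 ubiquitin ligase complexes and, when auxin is present, bind Aux/IAA degron-bearing proteins and target them for proteasomal degradation. The catalogue lists the insert species as S. cerevisiae, which sits awkwardly with the plant-protein match and may reflect the intended host; the record does not state the actual source of the gene. It also does not explain the "U1" suffix. In the YTK scheme, a type 3B part supplies the C-terminal portion of a split coding-sequence position. It is combined by Golden Gate assembly with a type 3A part, a promoter, a terminator and other toolkit modules to build complete yeast transcription units, here presumably for auxin-inducible regulation or degradation systems.
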