Addgene plasmid #233815: pWN050
Purpose: MoClo-YTK; type3B; Auxin systems; TIR1-U1
Depositing lab: Jeff Hasty. Depositing organization: University of California, San Diego (UCSD). Publication: A Standardized Set of MoClo-Compatible Inducible Promoter Systems for Tunable Gene Expression in Yeast. O'Laughlin R, Tran Q, Lezia A, Ngamkanjanarat W, Emmanuele P, Hao N, Hasty J. ACS Synth Biol. 2024 Jan 19;13(1):85-102. doi: 10.1021/acssynbio.3c00184. Epub 2023 Dec 11. PubMed 38079574.
Backbone
  Vector backbone: pYTK001
  Vector type: Yeast Expression
Growth in bacteria
  Bacterial resistance: Chloramphenicol, 25 μg/mL
  Growth temperature: 37°C
  Growth strain: DH5alpha
  Copy number: High Copy
Gene/Insert
  Gene/Insert name: TIR1-U1
  Species: S. cerevisiae (budding yeast)
  Cloning method: Golden Gate
Terms and licenses: Academic/Nonprofit Terms; Industry Terms: Not Available to Industry
How to cite: pWN050 was a gift from Jeff Hasty (Addgene plasmid # 233815 ; http://n2t.net/addgene:233815 ; RRID:Addgene_233815)
